Addgene plasmid #180482: p17xQUAS-Luciferase, α-cry:mCherry
Purpose: Inducible gene expression vector p17xQUAS-Luciferase, α-cry:mCherry
Depositing lab: Hyunju Ro. Depositing organization: Chungnam National University. Publication: IQ-Switch is a QF-based innocuous, silencing-free, and inducible gene switch system in zebrafish. Hong J, Lee JG, Sohn KC, Lee K, Lee S, Lee J, Hong J, Choi D, Hong Y, Jin HS, Choi DK, Lee SU, Kee Y, Jung J, Bae YK, Hwang RH, Hur GM, Lee JS, Ro H. Commun Biol. 2021 Dec 16;4(1):1405. doi: 10.1038/s42003-021-02923-3. PubMed 34916605.
Backbone
  Vector backbone: p5xQUAS-ZsGreen-P2A, α-cry:mCherry
  Backbone manufacturer: Hyunju Ro
  Backbone size w/o insert (bp): 7203
  Total vector size (bp): 8273
  Vector type: Synthetic Biology
Growth in bacteria
  Bacterial resistance: Ampicillin, 100 μg/mL
  Growth temperature: 37°C
  Growth strain: DH5alpha
  Copy number: High Copy
Gene/Insert 1
  Gene/Insert name: Luciferase (alt name: firefly luciferase)
  Species: Firefly
  Insert size (bp): 1653
  Cloning method: Ligation Independent Cloning
  Sequencing primers: 5′ gtaaaacgacggccagt; 3′ atctcaacagtctccaca
Gene/Insert 2
  Gene/Insert name: 17x QUAS
  Species: Synthetic
  Insert size (bp): 413
  Cloning method: Ligation Independent Cloning
  Sequencing primers: 5′ gtaaaacgacggccagt; 3′ GAGGAGCTCAAAGTGAGG
Terms and licenses: Academic/Nonprofit Terms; Industry Terms: Not Available to Industry
Depositor comments: Plasmid construct for binary IQ-Switch transgenesis
How to cite: p17xQUAS-Luciferase, α-cry:mCherry was a gift from Hyunju Ro (Addgene plasmid # 180482 ; http://n2t.net/addgene:180482 ; RRID:Addgene_180482)
