[The description below was written by a language model from this plasmid's Addgene catalogue record and pLannotate feature annotations shown in this document.]
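Description:
p17xQUAS-Luciferase, α-cry:mCherry is a high-copy, ampicillin-selected plasmid of about 8.3 kb that serves as the responder (effector) half of the binary, QF-based IQ-Switch inducible gene expression system for zebrafish transgenesis. It derives from the related p5xQUAS-ZsGreen-P2A, α-cry:mCherry vector and sits on a pBluescript-like framework. That framework carries a ColE1/pUC origin, AmpR with its bla promoter, an f1 origin, lacZα and lac promoter remnants, and flanking T7 and T3 promoters. A Gateway attB4 site upstream of the cassette is a trace of recombinational cloning in the vector's history.

The payload consists of two units. In the first, a synthetic array of 17 QUAS repeats (about 413 bp), the binding sites for the QF transcriptional activator, sits upstream of a minimal TATA-box promoter with low basal activity and drives the 1,653 bp firefly luciferase (luc+) coding sequence. Luciferase should therefore be produced only when a QF-type driver is present and active, giving a quantitative luminescent readout of switch induction and leakiness. The annotation tool did not label the QUAS array itself, but the unannotated interval between attB4 and the minimal promoter is consistent with its position.

The second unit is an mCherry coding sequence followed by an SV40 poly(A) signal. According to the construct name it is controlled by an α-crystallin promoter, which is also unannotated but presumably lies in the gap upstream of mCherry. Such a lens-specific red marker lets transgenic carriers be identified independently of activation of the QUAS reporter. The short LEU2 promoter and large T antigen hits are probably incidental matches. The record does not annotate any transposon or meganuclease elements for genomic integration.
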