Features (pLannotate 1.2.2; 19 found; start..end, strand, type, name):
     30..458     -  rep_origin     f1 ori (sequence partly withheld): f1 bacteriophage origin of replication; arrow indicates direction of (+) strand synthesis
    463..618     -  CDS            lacZα (fragment): LacZα fragment of β-galactosidase; lacZ fragment
    626..644     +  promoter       T7 promoter: promoter for bacteriophage T7 RNA polymerase
    820..840     +  protein_bind   attB4: mutant version of attB; core recombination site for the Gateway® BP reaction BP Clonase™
   1177..1194    +  promoter       minP (fragment): minimal TATA-box promoter with low basal activity
   1266..2918    +  CDS            luciferase: firefly luciferase; luc+; enhanced luc+ version of the luciferase gene
   2922..2984    -  misc_feature   MCS (fragment): pBluescript multiple cloning site
   3638..3654    +  promoter       LEU2 promoter (fragment): S. cerevisiae LEU2
   4901..5608    +  CDS            mCherry: mCherry is a basic (constitutively fluorescent) red fluorescent protein published in 2004, derived from Discosoma sp.. It is reported to be a very rapidly-maturing monomer with low acid sensitivity.
   5628..5711    +  CDS            large T antigen (fragment): large T antigen from SV40 (simian virus 40)
   5734..5855    +  polyA_signal   SV40 poly(A) signal: SV40 polyadenylation signal
   6090..6108    -  promoter       T3 promoter: promoter for bacteriophage T3 RNA polymerase
   6153..6169    -  protein_bind   lac operator: The lac repressor binds to the lac operator to inhibit transcription in E. coli. This inhibition can be relieved by adding lactose or isopropyl-β-D-thiogalactopyranoside (IPTG). lac repressor encoded by lacI
   6177..6207    -  promoter       lac promoter: promoter for the E. coli lac operon
   6222..6243    -  protein_bind   CAP binding site: CAP binding activates transcription in the presence of cAMP. E. coli catabolite activator protein
   6256..6348    -  CDS            lacI (fragment): lac repressor; lacI; The lac repressor binds to the lac operator to inhibit transcription in E. coli. This inhibition can be relieved by adding lactose or isopropyl-β-D-thiogalactopyranoside (IPTG).
   6531..7119    -  rep_origin     ori: high-copy-number ColE1/pMB1/pBR322/pUC origin of replication
   7290..8150    -  CDS            AmpR: β-lactamase; bla; confers resistance to ampicillin, carbenicillin, and related antibiotics
   8151..8255    -  promoter       AmpR promoter: bla
>Addgene plasmid #180482 | p17xQUAS-Luciferase, α-cry:mCherry | addgene full sequence | sequence record 358272 | Addgene NGS Result
CTAAATTGTAAGCGTTAATATTTTGTTAAAATTCGCGTTAAATTTTTGTTAAATCAGCTCATTTTTTAAC
CAATAGGCCGAAATCGGCAAAATCCCTTATAAATCAAAAGAATAGACCGAGATAGGGT
[37 nt withheld, positions 129-165]
AAAGAACGTGGACTCCAACGTCAAAGG
[49 nt withheld, positions 193-241]
T
[91 nt withheld, positions 243-333]
G
[124 nt withheld, positions 335-458]
CCCATTCGCCATTCAGGCTGCGCAACTGTTGGGAAGGGCGATCGGTGCGGGCCTCTTCGCTATTACGCCA
GCTGGCGAAAGGGGGATGTGCTGCAAGGCGATTAAGTTGGGTAACGCCAGGGTTTTCCCAGTCACGACGT
TGTAAAACGACGGCCAGTGAGCGCGCGTAATACGACTCACTATAGGGCGAATTGGGTACCCAGAGGTGTA
AAAAGTACTCAAAAATTTTACTCAAGTGAAAGTACAAGTACTTAGGGAAAATTTTACTCAATTAAAAGTA
AAAGTATCTGGCTAGAATCTTACTTGAGTAAAAGTAAAAAAGTACTCCATTAAAATTGTACTTGAGTATT
CTCGAGGTCGACAACTTTGTATAGAAAAGTTGGGGTAATCGCTTATCCTCGGATAAACAATTATCCTCAC
GGGTAATCGCTTATCCGCTCGGGTAATCGCTTATCCTCGGGTAATCGCTTATCCTCGGGTAATCGCTTAT
CCTCGGGTAATCGCTTATCCTCGGATAAACAATTATCCTCACGGGTAATCGCTTATCCGCTCGGGTAATC
GCTTATCCTCGGATAAACAATTATCCTCACGGGTAATCGCTTATCCGCTCGGGTAATCGCTTATCCTCGG
ATAAACAATTATCCTCACGGGTAATCGCTTATCCGCTCGGGTAATCGCTTATCCTCGGGTAATCGCTTAT
CCTTGCAAGGGTCGACTCTAGAGGGTATATAATGGATCCCATCGCGTCTCAGCCTCACTTTGAGCTCCTC
CACACGAATTCCCTCGACCTCGAAGACGCGTGCCACCATGGAAGACGCCAAAAACATAAAGAAAGGCCCG
GCGCCATTCTATCCGCTGGAAGATGGAACCGCTGGAGAGCAACTGCATAAGGCTATGAAGAGATACGCCC
TGGTTCCTGGAACAATTGCTTTTACAGATGCACATATCGAGGTGGACATCACTTACGCTGAGTACTTCGA
AATGTCCGTTCGGTTGGCAGAAGCTATGAAACGATATGGGCTGAATACAAATCACAGAATCGTCGTATGC
AGTGAAAACTCTCTTCAATTCTTTATGCCGGTGTTGGGCGCGTTATTTATCGGAGTTGCAGTTGCGCCCG
CGAACGACATTTATAATGAACGTGAATTGCTCAACAGTATGGGCATTTCGCAGCCTACCGTGGTGTTCGT
TTCCAAAAAGGGGTTGCAAAAAATTTTGAACGTGCAAAAAAAGCTCCCAATCATCCAAAAAATTATTATC
ATGGATTCTAAAACGGATTACCAGGGATTTCAGTCGATGTACACGTTCGTCACATCTCATCTACCTCCCG
GTTTTAATGAATACGATTTTGTGCCAGAGTCCTTCGATAGGGACAAGACAATTGCACTGATCATGAACTC
CTCTGGATCTACTGGTCTGCCTAAAGGTGTCGCTCTGCCTCATAGAACTGCCTGCGTGAGATTCTCGCAT
GCCAGAGATCCTATTTTTGGCAATCAAATCATTCCGGATACTGCGATTTTAAGTGTTGTTCCATTCCATC
ACGGTTTTGGAATGTTTACTACACTCGGATATTTGATATGTGGATTTCGAGTCGTCTTAATGTATAGATT
TGAAGAAGAGCTGTTTCTGAGGAGCCTTCAGGATTACAAGATTCAAAGTGCGCTGCTGGTGCCAACCCTA
TTCTCCTTCTTCGCCAAAAGCACTCTGATTGACAAATACGATTTATCTAATTTACACGAAATTGCTTCTG
GTGGCGCTCCCCTCTCTAAGGAAGTCGGGGAAGCGGTTGCCAAGAGGTTCCATCTGCCAGGTATCAGGCA
AGGATATGGGCTCACTGAGACTACATCAGCTATTCTGATTACACCCGAGGGGGATGATAAACCGGGCGCG
GTCGGTAAAGTTGTTCCATTTTTTGAAGCGAAGGTTGTGGATCTGGATACCGGGAAAACGCTGGGCGTTA
ATCAAAGAGGCGAACTGTGTGTGAGAGGTCCTATGATTATGTCCGGTTATGTAAACAATCCGGAAGCGAC
CAACGCCTTGATTGACAAGGATGGATGGCTACATTCTGGAGACATAGCTTACTGGGACGAAGACGAACAC
TTCTTCATCGTTGACCGCCTGAAGTCTCTGATTAAGTACAAAGGCTATCAGGTGGCTCCCGCTGAATTGG
AATCCATCTTGCTCCAACACCCCAACATCTTCGACGCAGGTGTCGCAGGTCTTCCCGACGATGACGCCGG
TGAACTTCCCGCCGCCGTTGTTGTTTTGGAGCACGGAAAGACGATGACGGAAAAAGAGATCGTGGATTAC
GTCGCCAGTCAAGTAACAACCGCGAAAAAGTTGCGCGGAGGAGTTGTGTTTGTGGACGAAGTACCGAAAG
GTCTTACCGGAAAACTCGACGCAAGAAAAATCAGAGAGATCCTCATAAAGGCCAAGAAGGGCGGAAAGAT
CGCCGTGTAAGATCTCGAGGTCGACGGTATCGATAAGCTTGATATCGAATTCCTGCAGCCCGGGGGATCC
ACTAGTAATTAAGTCTCAGCCACCGTTAACTGAACATGTCAAAACCTGTGGAGACTGTTGAGATTTGATG
TTCTGAAAAGATAAAGCCTATAAATAAAATGTTGCCCAAATTTCCTGCCTGATGTTTTTCTTTGTCTTTG
CTACATGGCTTTGCTGCTCGGATCGGCTCACTCTGTGTATGCCACGTTCACTTTGTACTCTCCTTCTCAC
GGTAGGTTTATTATTTTTAGATGTGCAGTTAGTTTCTGTGAAATAACACACCACACACTGATATTGTCTG
TGCATTGACTTGGTGAGTGCACATTGTTTTTGATCTTGACATATTTATATTTGATTGATCAGGTGAACTG
TGTGAATCTAAAGTGCTCCATACAGATGTTCTGCATTGAAAATATTCTCATTTTATTAGTGGAAGTGAGT
GTATGCCACATCCAATCAATTTCAGCAAACACCCCAGTATGATTTAATGCAAAAAAATGAAGGTATCAAA
CACGCATTACTACTTTGCAGTTAAATATTTAACATTTATTCCAACACGAAAAAAAGCAGTAAATAACACT
TTGACAAACACGTCAGGACATCTTATTTTTGTCACCCTCACAGGCAATTTAGTATAATATATTATATATA
TATATATATCATATAATAATATTCAGTATAATATATATATATATATCATATTATAATATTCAGTATAATA
TAAAACACAAACACATATATGTATAATATAATATAACATTTTTATTTATTGAGATGCCTCTATGGACCGT
GTTATAAGAAGTAAAGATCAGGAGAAGTAAACATGAAGTGTAATTATGAATACTGATGTTAAATTAAGCT
ATGATGAGTTTTCACTGTTAATTTACCATCTCAATTAAATGTTGATGCCTCCATGACCAAGTTAAGCAGA
TGAGACTGAGGACAACTGTAGAAGACAAGATGTTCACTTTGCTGAATATAGCTGGCTTGACAGTTATCTA
TGACTCTATAAATATATATATATTTTTTTTTTTATAAAATGATTTATTTATAACTATATATCCATTTCTC
AGACAGGTGCTTCATATCCCTCACTCCCGTAGCTGTCCATGCTGGATCTGTCCCCGTTGTTTTTAAAAAG
CTAAATAAGTTATTAACATGACTGCATCCAGCGAGCCAAACCTGTCTGGTGTACAGCTACCAGAGAAGCT
TGAGATCCTAGTCACCGGCGGCCGCTAATATGGCAATAAACGATCTTCAGAGAAACTTGCATTGGTAAAT
AGTTTCAGCCTATGCATATGTAGTTATTCAAACTGTAATGACTATCTTACAGTATTATATGTTTATAATA
GTTTGATCCAATAAATCCAGATTTATATGCTTTTCAACATAAAATTGTGAAATGCACAGAATGTACATAT
ACAATACATTTCCTACAATAATGCTCTCTTTTCTATTAATAGTGTGCATTCAGTGCAGGATGTTATGTAT
TTATTTTCTGTAGTGCAAACTTTTTCAAAGAATTTTCCAGTCTAAGCTTTTCAGTCAAGAAAAAAAAAGC
GATTGATTATCTGTGATATTTAAAAAAATTAGCTCTTAAATCTGGTGAACCAAGTGGCCACAACACATTA
AATACTGACGTTCTACAGCCATGTAGCTTCATCTGGTCTGGTTTGTTTTGGCAGGCACTTATTTTCCGGT
GATAGTCGGCCACAAGAGTATTGTCTGAGCCATTCAGTGCTAGACTGTCATTCTCAGGTCAGAATCCACC
CCACTGATTCTGCTGACAACACTGTTCCCACCATGAGATAATGCCATTCCAGAGAGATCCATTTGTAAGC
CCCTCTTTCTGCAGCACAGGTATATAACCAGGGGTCTGCCTCCACTAAGGCCGGCACACATCATTTGGGG
ATCTTTGTACTGTGGATCCACCGGTCGCCACCATGGTGAGCAAGGGCGAGGAGGATAACATGGCCATCAT
CAAGGAGTTCATGCGCTTCAAGGTGCACATGGAGGGCTCCGTGAACGGCCACGAGTTCGAGATCGAGGGC
GAGGGCGAGGGCCGCCCCTACGAGGGCACCCAGACCGCCAAGCTGAAGGTGACCAAGGGTGGCCCCCTGC
CCTTCGCCTGGGACATCCTGTCCCCTCAGTTCATGTACGGCTCCAAGGCCTACGTGAAGCACCCCGCCGA
CATCCCCGACTACTTGAAGCTGTCCTTCCCCGAGGGCTTCAAGTGGGAGCGCGTGATGAACTTCGAGGAC
GGCGGCGTGGTGACCGTGACCCAGGACTCCTCCCTGCAGGACGGCGAGTTCATCTACAAGGTGAAGCTGC
GCGGCACCAACTTCCCCTCCGACGGCCCCGTAATGCAGAAGAAGACCATGGGCTGGGAGGCCTCCTCCGA
GCGGATGTACCCCGAGGACGGCGCCCTGAAGGGCGAGATCAAGCAGAGGCTGAAGCTGAAGGACGGCGGC
CACTACGACGCTGAGGTCAAGACCACCTACAAGGCCAAGAAGCCCGTGCAGCTGCCCGGCGCCTACAACG
TCAACATCAAGTTGGACATCACCTCCCACAACGAGGACTACACCATCGTGGAACAGTACGAACGCGCCGA
GGGCCGCCACTCCACCGGCGGCATGGACGAGCTGTACAAGTAAAGCGGCCGCGACTCTAGATCATAATCA
GCCATACCACATTTGTAGAGGTTTTACTTGCTTTAAAAAACCTCCCACACCTCCCCCTGAACCTGAAACA
TAAAATGAATGCAATTGTTGTTGTTAACTTGTTTATTGCAGCTTATAATGGTTACAAATAAAGCAATAGC
ATCACAAATTTCACAAATAAAGCATTTTTTTCACTGCATTCTAGTTGTGGTTTGTCCAAACTCATCAATG
TATCTTAAGCCGCGGTGGAGCTCAAGTGATCTCCAAAAAATAAGTACTTTTTGACTGTAAATAAAATTGT
AAGGAGTAAAAAGTACTTTTTTTTCTAAAAAAATGTAATTAAGTAAAAGTAAAAGTATTGATTTTTAATT
GTACTCAAGTAAAGTAAAAATCCCCAAAAATAATACTTAAGTACAGTAATCAAGTAAAATTACTCAAGTA
CTTTACACCTCTGGAGCTCCAGCTTTTGTTCCCTTTAGTGAGGGTTAATTGCGCGCTTGGCGTAATCATG
GTCATAGCTGTTTCCTGTGTGAAATTGTTATCCGCTCACAATTCCACACAACATACGAGCCGGAAGCATA
AAGTGTAAAGCCTGGGGTGCCTAATGAGTGAGCTAACTCACATTAATTGCGTTGCGCTCACTGCCCGCTT
TCCAGTCGGGAAACCTGTCGTGCCAGCTGCATTAATGAATCGGCCAACGCGCGGGGAGAGGCGGTTTGCG
TATTGGGCGCTCTTCCGCTTCCTCGCTCACTGACTCGCTGCGCTCGGTCGTTCGGCTGCGGCGAGCGGTA
TCAGCTCACTCAAAGGCGGTAATACGGTTATCCACAGAATCAGGGGATAACGCAGGAAAGAACATGTGAG
CAAAAGGCCAGCAAAAGGCCAGGAACCGTAAAAAGGCCGCGTTGCTGGCGTTTTTCCATAGGCTCCGCCC
CCCTGACGAGCATCACAAAAATCGACGCTCAAGTCAGAGGTGGCGAAACCCGACAGGACTATAAAGATAC
CAGGCGTTTCCCCCTGGAAGCTCCCTCGTGCGCTCTCCTGTTCCGACCCTGCCGCTTACCGGATACCTGT
CCGCCTTTCTCCCTTCGGGAAGCGTGGCGCTTTCTCATAGCTCACGCTGTAGGTATCTCAGTTCGGTGTA
GGTCGTTCGCTCCAAGCTGGGCTGTGTGCACGAACCCCCCGTTCAGCCCGACCGCTGCGCCTTATCCGGT
AACTATCGTCTTGAGTCCAACCCGGTAAGACACGACTTATCGCCACTGGCAGCAGCCACTGGTAACAGGA
TTAGCAGAGCGAGGTATGTAGGCGGTGCTACAGAGTTCTTGAAGTGGTGGCCTAACTACGGCTACACTAG
AAGAACAGTATTTGGTATCTGCGCTCTGCTGAAGCCAGTTACCTTCGGAAAAAGAGTTGGTAGCTCTTGA
TCCGGCAAACAAACCACCGCTGGTAGCGGTGGTTTTTTTGTTTGCAAGCAGCAGATTACGCGCAGAAAAA
AAGGATCTCAAGAAGATCCTTTGATCTTTTCTACGGGGTCTGACGCTCAGTGGAACGAAAACTCACGTTA
AGGGATTTTGGTCATGAGATTATCAAAAAGGATCTTCACCTAGATCCTTTTAAATTAAAAATGAAGTTTT
AAATCAATCTAAAGTATATATGAGTAAACTTGGTCTGACAGTTACCAATGCTTAATCAGTGAGGCACCTA
TCTCAGCGATCTGTCTATTTCGTTCATCCATAGTTGCCTGACTCCCCGTCGTGTAGATAACTACGATACG
GGAGGGCTTACCATCTGGCCCCAGTGCTGCAATGATACCGCGAGACCCACGCTCACCGGCTCCAGATTTA
TCAGCAATAAACCAGCCAGCCGGAAGGGCCGAGCGCAGAAGTGGTCCTGCAACTTTATCCGCCTCCATCC
AGTCTATTAATTGTTGCCGGGAAGCTAGAGTAAGTAGTTCGCCAGTTAATAGTTTGCGCAACGTTGTTGC
CATTGCTACAGGCATCGTGGTGTCACGCTCGTCGTTTGGTATGGCTTCATTCAGCTCCGGTTCCCAACGA
TCAAGGCGAGTTACATGATCCCCCATGTTGTGCAAAAAAGCGGTTAGCTCCTTCGGTCCTCCGATCGTTG
TCAGAAGTAAGTTGGCCGCAGTGTTATCACTCATGGTTATGGCAGCACTGCATAATTCTCTTACTGTCAT
GCCATCCGTAAGATGCTTTTCTGTGACTGGTGAGTACTCAACCAAGTCATTCTGAGAATAGTGTATGCGG
CGACCGAGTTGCTCTTGCCCGGCGTCAATACGGGATAATACCGCGCCACATAGCAGAACTTTAAAAGTGC
TCATCATTGGAAAACGTTCTTCGGGGCGAAAACTCTCAAGGATCTTACCGCTGTTGAGATCCAGTTCGAT
GTAACCCACTCGTGCACCCAACTGATCTTCAGCATCTTTTACTTTCACCAGCGTTTCTGGGTGAGCAAAA
ACAGGAAGGCAAAATGCCGCAAAAAAGGGAATAAGGGCGACACGGAAATGTTGAATACTCATACTCTTCC
TTTTTCAATATTATTGAAGCATTTATCAGGGTTATTGTCTCATGAGCGGATACATATTTGAATGTATTTA
GAAAAATAAACAAATAGGGGTTCCGCGCACATTTCCCCGAAAAGTGCCAC
